Addgene plasmid #161253: pDONR221-SLC35B3_STOP
Purpose: Gateway entry clone with codon-optimized ORF sequence for subcloning into custom expression vectors. Contains a STOP codon at the end of the codon-optimized ORF sequence.
Depositing lab: RESOLUTE Consortium & Giulio Superti-Furga. Depositing organization: CeMM Research Center for Molecular Medicine. Publication: The RESOLUTE consortium: unlocking SLC transporters for drug discovery. Superti-Furga G, Lackner D, Wiedmer T, Ingles-Prieto A, Barbosa B, Girardi E, Goldmann U, Gurtl B, Klavins K, Klimek C, Lindinger S, Lineiro-Retes E, Muller AC, Onstein S, Redinger G, Reil D, Sedlyarov V, Wolf G, Crawford M, Everley R, ... Steppan CM. Nat Rev Drug Discov. 2020 Jul;19(7):429-430. doi: 10.1038/d41573-020-00056-6. PubMed 32265506.
Backbone
  Vector backbone: pDONR221
  Backbone manufacturer: ThermoFisher Scientific
  Backbone size w/o insert (bp): 2550
  Vector type: Mammalian Expression
Growth in bacteria
  Bacterial resistance: Kanamycin, 50 μg/mL
  Growth temperature: 37°C
  Growth strain: NEB Stable
  Copy number: High Copy
Gene/Insert
  Gene/Insert name: SLC35B3 (alt name: CGI-19, dJ453H5.1, PAPST2, C6orf196)
  Species: H. sapiens (human)
  Insert size (bp): 1206
  Entrez Gene: SLC35B3 (a.k.a. CGI-19, PAPST2, C6orf196)
  Cloning method: Gateway Cloning
  Sequencing primers: 5′ M13-fwd; 3′ M13-rev
Terms and licenses: Academic/Nonprofit Terms; Industry Terms
Depositor comments: This plasmid contains a STOP codon at the end of the codon-optimized ORF. For the version of this plasmid that does not contain a STOP codon, please see Addgene plasmid 132087 For more information on the full Resolute plasmid collection, please see www.addgene.org/depositor-collections/re-solute/. Please provide your feedback on this plasmid to the RESOLUTE consortium by filling out their RESOLUTE repository feedback form: https://forms.office.com/Pages/ResponsePage.aspx?id=0e05yklzmkS7rjFGQL4N7z4feCLQvEJAmVcOCM_u885UN1JJRko0Ukg4TVQwNTZLOUxPQVJWT1NHUCQlQCN0PWcu
How to cite: pDONR221-SLC35B3_STOP was a gift from RESOLUTE Consortium & Giulio Superti-Furga (Addgene plasmid # 161253 ; http://n2t.net/addgene:161253 ; RRID:Addgene_161253)
