[The description below was written by a language model from this plasmid's Addgene catalogue record and pLannotate feature annotations shown in this document.]
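Description:
pDONR221-SLC35B3_STOP is a Gateway entry clone built on the pDONR221 backbone, carrying a codon-optimized open reading frame for human SLC35B3 (also known as PAPST2, C6orf196 or CGI-19). The plasmid is about 3.76 kb and is maintained in E. coli through a high-copy ColE1/pUC-type origin of replication, with selection by a kanamycin resistance gene (aph(3')-Ia). Two sequence records are annotated for this plasmid. They are the same length and show the same features in the same order, differing only in where numbering of the circle begins.

The roughly 1.2 kb SLC35B3 coding sequence sits between attL1 and attL2 sites, so an LR Clonase reaction can transfer it directionally into any attR-containing destination vector. SLC35B3 encodes a solute carrier that moves the universal sulfuryl donor PAPS from the cytosol into the Golgi, where it supports sulfation reactions. Upstream of attL1, the rrnB T1 and T2 terminators insulate the insert from read-through transcription in bacteria. Short lacI and lacZα fragments are backbone remnants, and a T7 promoter lies just beyond attL2, pointing back towards the insert. Although the catalogue lists the vector type as mammalian expression, no mammalian promoter is annotated, so expression depends on the destination vector chosen.

This version keeps a stop codon at the end of the ORF, making it suited to expressing the native protein or N-terminally tagged fusions. A companion clone without the stop codon exists for C-terminal fusions. The plasmid belongs to a consortium collection of solute carrier transporter clones intended for subcloning into custom expression vectors.
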