Features (pLannotate 1.2.2; 10 found; start..end, strand, type, name):
    403..495     +  CDS            lacI (fragment): lac repressor; lacI; The lac repressor binds to the lac operator to inhibit transcription in E. coli. This inhibition can be relieved by adding lactose or isopropyl-β-D-thiogalactopyranoside (IPTG).
    550..577     -  terminator     rrnB T2 terminator: transcription terminator T2 from the E. coli rrnB gene
    709..752     +  terminator     rrnB T1 terminator: Escherichia coli rrnB; transcription terminator T1 from the E. coli rrnB gene
    799..835     -  CDS            lacZα (fragment): LacZα fragment of β-galactosidase; lacZ fragment
    851..950     +  protein_bind   attL1: mutant version of attL; recombination site for the Gateway® LR reaction LR Clonase™
    956..2158    +  CDS            SLC35B3: S35B3_HUMAN - Also known as C6orf196, PAPST2. Experimental evidence at protein level: Swiss-Prot protein existence level 1. Mediates the transport of adenosine 3'-phospho 5'- phosphosulfate (PAPS), from cytosol into Golgi. PAPS is a universal sulfuryl donor for sulfation events that take place in the Golgi. Compensates for the insufficient expression of SLC35B2/PAPST1 during the synthesis of sulfated glycoconjugates in the colon. From Homo sapiens (Human).
   2163..2262    -  protein_bind   attL2: mutant version of attL; recombination site for the Gateway® LR reaction LR Clonase™
   2280..2298    -  promoter       T7 promoter: promoter for bacteriophage T7 RNA polymerase
   2432..3241    +  CDS            KanR: aminoglycoside phosphotransferase; aph(3')-Ia; confers resistance to kanamycin in bacteria or G418 (Geneticin®) in eukaryotes
   3388..220     +  rep_origin     ori (across the origin): high-copy-number ColE1/pMB1/pBR322/pUC origin of replication
>Addgene plasmid #161253 | pDONR221-SLC35B3_STOP | addgene full sequence | sequence record 479338 | Addgene NGS Result
ACTGAGATACCTACAGCGTGAGCTATGAGAAAGCGCCACGCTTCCCGAAGGGAGAAAGGCGGACAGGTAT
CCGGTAAGCGGCAGGGTCGGAACAGGAGAGCGCACGAGGGAGCTTCCAGGGGGAAACGCCTGGTATCTTT
ATAGTCCTGTCGGGTTTCGCCACCTCTGACTTGAGCGTCGATTTTTGTGATGCTCGTCAGGGGGGCGGAG
CCTATGGAAAAACGCCAGCAACGCGGCCTTTTTACGGTTCCTGGCCTTTTGCTGGCCTTTTGCTCACATG
TTCTTTCCTGCGTTATCCCCTGATTCTGTGGATAACCGTATTACCGCCTTTGAGTGAGCTGATACCGCTC
GCCGCAGCCGAACGACCGAGCGCAGCGAGTCAGTGAGCGAGGAAGCGGAAGAGCGCCCAATACGCAAACC
GCCTCTCCCCGCGCGTTGGCCGATTCATTAATGCAGCTGGCACGACAGGTTTCCCGACTGGAAAGCGGGC
AGTGAGCGCAACGCAATTAATACGCGTACCGCTAGCCAGGAAGAGTTTGTAGAAACGCAAAAAGGCCATC
CGTCAGGATGGCCTTCTGCTTAGTTTGATGCCTGGCAGTTTATGGCGGGCGTCCTGCCCGCCACCCTCCG
GGCCGTTGCTTCACAACGTTCAAATCCGCTCCCGGCGGATTTGTCCTACTCAGGAGAGCGTTCACCGACA
AACAACAGATAAAACGAAAGGCCCAGTCTTCCGACTGAGCCTTTCGTTTTATTTGATGCCTGGCAGTTCC
CTACTCTCGCGTTAACGCTAGCATGGATGTTTTCCCAGTCACGACGTTGTAAAACGACGGCCAGTCTTAA
GCTCGGGCCCCAAATAATGATTTTATTTTGACTGATAGTGACCTGTTCGTTGCAACACATTGATGAGCAA
TGCTTTTTTATAATGCCAACTTTGTACAAAAAAGCAGGCTCCACCATGGACCTGACCCAGCAGGCCAAGG
ATATCCAGAACATCACCGTGCAGGAGACAAATAAGAACAATAGCGAGTCCATCGAGTGCTCCAAGATCAC
CATGGACCTGAAGTTCAACAATTCTCGCAAGTACATCAGCATCACAGTGCCCTCCAAGACCCAGACAATG
TCTCCTCACATCAAGAGCGTGGACGATGTGGTGGTGCTGGGCATGAACCTGAGCAAGTTTAATAAGCTGA
CCCAGTTCTTTATCTGCGTGGCCGGCGTGTTCGTGTTTTATCTGATCTACGGCTATCTGCAGGAGCTGAT
CTTCTCCGTGGAGGGCTTTAAGTCATGTGGATGGTACCTTACTCTGGTGCAGTTCGCCTTTTATTCCATC
TTCGGCCTGATCGAGCTGCAGCTGATCCAGGATAAGCGGAGAAGGATCCCAGGCAAGACATACATGATCA
TCGCCTTTCTGACCGTGGGCACAATGGGCCTGAGCAACACCTCCCTGGGCTACCTGAATTATCCTACACA
GGTCATCTTCAAGTGCTGTAAGCTGATCCCAGTGATGCTGGGCGGCGTGTTTATCCAGGGCAAGCGGTAT
AACGTGGCCGACGTGAGCGCCGCCATCTGCATGTCCCTGGGCCTGATCTGGTTCACCCTGGCCGATTCTA
CCACAGCCCCCAACTTTAATCTGACAGGCGTGGTGCTGATCAGCCTGGCCCTGTGCGCAGACGCCGTGAT
CGGCAATGTGCAGGAGAAGGCCATGAAGCTGCACAACGCCTCTAATAGCGAGATGGTGCTGTACTCCTAT
TCTATCGGCTTCGTGTACATCCTGCTGGGACTGACCTGCACAAGCGGACTGGGACCAGCCGTGACCTTTT
GTGCCAAGAACCCCGTGAGAACATACGGCTATGCCTTCCTGTTTTCCCTGACCGGCTATTTCGGCATCTC
TTTTGTGCTGGCCCTGATCAAGATCTTCGGCGCCCTGATCGCAGTGACCGTGACCACAGGCAGGAAGGCC
ATGACAATCGTGCTGTCCTTTATCTTCTTTGCCAAGCCCTTCACATTTCAGTACGTGTGGTCTGGCCTGC
TGGTGGTGCTGGGCATCTTCCTGAACGTGTACAGCAAGAATATGGACAAGATCCGGCTGCCTTCCCTGTA
TGATCTGATCAATAAGTCTGTGGAGGCAAGGAAGAGCCGGACCCTGGCACAGACAGTGTAAGACCCAGCT
TTCTTGTACAAAGTTGGCATTATAAGAAAGCATTGCTTATCAATTTGTTGCAACGAACAGGTCACTATCA
GTCAAAATAAAATCATTATTTGCCATCCAGCTGATATCCCCTATAGTGAGTCGTATTACATGGTCATAGC
TGTTTCCTGGCAGCTCTGGCCCGTGTCTCAAAATCTCTGATGTTACATTGCACAAGATAAAAATATATCA
TCATGAACAATAAAACTGTCTGCTTACATAAACAGTAATACAAGGGGTGTTATGAGCCATATTCAACGGG
AAACGTCGAGGCCGCGATTAAATTCCAACATGGATGCTGATTTATATGGGTATAAATGGGCTCGCGATAA
TGTCGGGCAATCAGGTGCGACAATCTATCGCTTGTATGGGAAGCCCGATGCGCCAGAGTTGTTTCTGAAA
CATGGCAAAGGTAGCGTTGCCAATGATGTTACAGATGAGATGGTCAGACTAAACTGGCTGACGGAATTTA
TGCCTCTTCCGACCATCAAGCATTTTATCCGTACTCCTGATGATGCATGGTTACTCACCACTGCGATCCC
CGGAAAAACAGCATTCCAGGTATTAGAAGAATATCCTGATTCAGGTGAAAATATTGTTGATGCGCTGGCA
GTGTTCCTGCGCCGGTTGCATTCGATTCCTGTTTGTAATTGTCCTTTTAACAGCGATCGCGTATTTCGTC
TCGCTCAGGCGCAATCACGAATGAATAACGGTTTGGTTGATGCGAGTGATTTTGATGACGAGCGTAATGG
CTGGCCTGTTGAACAAGTCTGGAAAGAAATGCATAAACTTTTGCCATTCTCACCGGATTCAGTCGTCACT
CATGGTGATTTCTCACTTGATAACCTTATTTTTGACGAGGGGAAATTAATAGGTTGTATTGATGTTGGAC
GAGTCGGAATCGCAGACCGATACCAGGATCTTGCCATCCTATGGAACTGCCTCGGTGAGTTTTCTCCTTC
ATTACAGAAACGGCTTTTTCAAAAATATGGTATTGATAATCCTGATATGAATAAATTGCAGTTTCATTTG
ATGCTCGATGAGTTTTTCTAATCAGAATTGGTTAATTGGTTGTAACACTGGCAGAGCATTACGCTGACTT
GACGGGACGGCGCAAGCTCATGACCAAAATCCCTTAACGTGAGTTACGCGTCGTTCCACTGAGCGTCAGA
CCCCGTAGAAAAGATCAAAGGATCTTCTTGAGATCCTTTTTTTCTGCGCGTAATCTGCTGCTTGCAAACA
AAAAAACCACCGCTACCAGCGGTGGTTTGTTTGCCGGATCAAGAGCTACCAACTCTTTTTCCGAAGGTAA
CTGGCTTCAGCAGAGCGCAGATACCAAATACTGTTCTTCTAGTGTAGCCGTAGTTAGGCCACCACTTCAA
GAACTCTGTAGCACCGCCTACATACCTCGCTCTGCTAATCCTGTTACCAGTGGCTGCTGCCAGTGGCGAT
AAGTCGTGTCTTACCGGGTTGGACTCAAGACGATAGTTACCGGATAAGGCGCAGCGGTCGGGCTGAACGG
GGGGTTCGTGCACACAGCCCAGCTTGGAGCGAACGACCTACACCGA
