Features (pLannotate 1.2.2; 10 found; start..end, strand, type, name):
    121..213     +  CDS            lacI (fragment): lac repressor; lacI; The lac repressor binds to the lac operator to inhibit transcription in E. coli. This inhibition can be relieved by adding lactose or isopropyl-β-D-thiogalactopyranoside (IPTG).
    268..295     -  terminator     rrnB T2 terminator: transcription terminator T2 from the E. coli rrnB gene
    427..470     +  terminator     rrnB T1 terminator: Escherichia coli rrnB; transcription terminator T1 from the E. coli rrnB gene
    517..553     -  CDS            lacZα (fragment): LacZα fragment of β-galactosidase; lacZ fragment
    569..668     +  protein_bind   attL1: mutant version of attL; recombination site for the Gateway® LR reaction LR Clonase™
    674..1876    +  CDS            SLC35B3: S35B3_HUMAN - Also known as C6orf196, PAPST2. Experimental evidence at protein level: Swiss-Prot protein existence level 1. Mediates the transport of adenosine 3'-phospho 5'- phosphosulfate (PAPS), from cytosol into Golgi. PAPS is a universal sulfuryl donor for sulfation events that take place in the Golgi. Compensates for the insufficient expression of SLC35B2/PAPST1 during the synthesis of sulfated glycoconjugates in the colon. From Homo sapiens (Human).
   1881..1980    -  protein_bind   attL2: mutant version of attL; recombination site for the Gateway® LR reaction LR Clonase™
   1998..2016    -  promoter       T7 promoter: promoter for bacteriophage T7 RNA polymerase
   2150..2959    +  CDS            KanR: aminoglycoside phosphotransferase; aph(3')-Ia; confers resistance to kanamycin in bacteria or G418 (Geneticin®) in eukaryotes
   3106..3694    +  rep_origin     ori: high-copy-number ColE1/pMB1/pBR322/pUC origin of replication
>Addgene plasmid #161253 | pDONR221-SLC35B3_STOP | analyzer sequence | sequence record 312440
CTTTCCTGCGTTATCCCCTGATTCTGTGGATAACCGTATTACCGCCTTTGAGTGAGCTGATACCGCTCGC
CGCAGCCGAACGACCGAGCGCAGCGAGTCAGTGAGCGAGGAAGCGGAAGAGCGCCCAATACGCAAACCGC
CTCTCCCCGCGCGTTGGCCGATTCATTAATGCAGCTGGCACGACAGGTTTCCCGACTGGAAAGCGGGCAG
TGAGCGCAACGCAATTAATACGCGTACCGCTAGCCAGGAAGAGTTTGTAGAAACGCAAAAAGGCCATCCG
TCAGGATGGCCTTCTGCTTAGTTTGATGCCTGGCAGTTTATGGCGGGCGTCCTGCCCGCCACCCTCCGGG
CCGTTGCTTCACAACGTTCAAATCCGCTCCCGGCGGATTTGTCCTACTCAGGAGAGCGTTCACCGACAAA
CAACAGATAAAACGAAAGGCCCAGTCTTCCGACTGAGCCTTTCGTTTTATTTGATGCCTGGCAGTTCCCT
ACTCTCGCGTTAACGCTAGCATGGATGTTTTCCCAGTCACGACGTTGTAAAACGACGGCCAGTCTTAAGC
TCGGGCCCCAAATAATGATTTTATTTTGACTGATAGTGACCTGTTCGTTGCAACACATTGATGAGCAATG
CTTTTTTATAATGCCAACTTTGTACAAAAAAGCAGGCTCCACCATGGACCTGACCCAGCAGGCCAAGGAT
ATCCAGAACATCACCGTGCAGGAGACAAATAAGAACAATAGCGAGTCCATCGAGTGCTCCAAGATCACCA
TGGACCTGAAGTTCAACAATTCTCGCAAGTACATCAGCATCACAGTGCCCTCCAAGACCCAGACAATGTC
TCCTCACATCAAGAGCGTGGACGATGTGGTGGTGCTGGGCATGAACCTGAGCAAGTTTAATAAGCTGACC
CAGTTCTTTATCTGCGTGGCCGGCGTGTTCGTGTTTTATCTGATCTACGGCTATCTGCAGGAGCTGATCT
TCTCCGTGGAGGGCTTTAAGTCATGTGGATGGTACCTTACTCTGGTGCAGTTCGCCTTTTATTCCATCTT
CGGCCTGATCGAGCTGCAGCTGATCCAGGATAAGCGGAGAAGGATCCCAGGCAAGACATACATGATCATC
GCCTTTCTGACCGTGGGCACAATGGGCCTGAGCAACACCTCCCTGGGCTACCTGAATTATCCTACACAGG
TCATCTTCAAGTGCTGTAAGCTGATCCCAGTGATGCTGGGCGGCGTGTTTATCCAGGGCAAGCGGTATAA
CGTGGCCGACGTGAGCGCCGCCATCTGCATGTCCCTGGGCCTGATCTGGTTCACCCTGGCCGATTCTACC
ACAGCCCCCAACTTTAATCTGACAGGCGTGGTGCTGATCAGCCTGGCCCTGTGCGCAGACGCCGTGATCG
GCAATGTGCAGGAGAAGGCCATGAAGCTGCACAACGCCTCTAATAGCGAGATGGTGCTGTACTCCTATTC
TATCGGCTTCGTGTACATCCTGCTGGGACTGACCTGCACAAGCGGACTGGGACCAGCCGTGACCTTTTGT
GCCAAGAACCCCGTGAGAACATACGGCTATGCCTTCCTGTTTTCCCTGACCGGCTATTTCGGCATCTCTT
TTGTGCTGGCCCTGATCAAGATCTTCGGCGCCCTGATCGCAGTGACCGTGACCACAGGCAGGAAGGCCAT
GACAATCGTGCTGTCCTTTATCTTCTTTGCCAAGCCCTTCACATTTCAGTACGTGTGGTCTGGCCTGCTG
GTGGTGCTGGGCATCTTCCTGAACGTGTACAGCAAGAATATGGACAAGATCCGGCTGCCTTCCCTGTATG
ATCTGATCAATAAGTCTGTGGAGGCAAGGAAGAGCCGGACCCTGGCACAGACAGTGTAAGACCCAGCTTT
CTTGTACAAAGTTGGCATTATAAGAAAGCATTGCTTATCAATTTGTTGCAACGAACAGGTCACTATCAGT
CAAAATAAAATCATTATTTGCCATCCAGCTGATATCCCCTATAGTGAGTCGTATTACATGGTCATAGCTG
TTTCCTGGCAGCTCTGGCCCGTGTCTCAAAATCTCTGATGTTACATTGCACAAGATAAAATAATATCATC
ATGAACAATAAAACTGTCTGCTTACATAAACAGTAATACAAGGGGTGTTATGAGCCATATTCAACGGGAA
ACGTCGAGGCCGCGATTAAATTCCAACATGGATGCTGATTTATATGGGTATAAATGGGCTCGCGATAATG
TCGGGCAATCAGGTGCGACAATCTATCGCTTGTATGGGAAGCCCGATGCGCCAGAGTTGTTTCTGAAACA
TGGCAAAGGTAGCGTTGCCAATGATGTTACAGATGAGATGGTCAGACTAAACTGGCTGACGGAATTTATG
CCTCTTCCGACCATCAAGCATTTTATCCGTACTCCTGATGATGCATGGTTACTCACCACTGCGATCCCCG
GAAAAACAGCATTCCAGGTATTAGAAGAATATCCTGATTCAGGTGAAAATATTGTTGATGCGCTGGCAGT
GTTCCTGCGCCGGTTGCATTCGATTCCTGTTTGTAATTGTCCTTTTAACAGCGATCGCGTATTTCGTCTC
GCTCAGGCGCAATCACGAATGAATAACGGTTTGGTTGATGCGAGTGATTTTGATGACGAGCGTAATGGCT
GGCCTGTTGAACAAGTCTGGAAAGAAATGCATAAACTTTTGCCATTCTCACCGGATTCAGTCGTCACTCA
TGGTGATTTCTCACTTGATAACCTTATTTTTGACGAGGGGAAATTAATAGGTTGTATTGATGTTGGACGA
GTCGGAATCGCAGACCGATACCAGGATCTTGCCATCCTATGGAACTGCCTCGGTGAGTTTTCTCCTTCAT
TACAGAAACGGCTTTTTCAAAAATATGGTATTGATAATCCTGATATGAATAAATTGCAGTTTCATTTGAT
GCTCGATGAGTTTTTCTAATCAGAATTGGTTAATTGGTTGTAACACTGGCAGAGCATTACGCTGACTTGA
CGGGACGGCGCAAGCTCATGACCAAAATCCCTTAACGTGAGTTACGCGTCGTTCCACTGAGCGTCAGACC
CCGTAGAAAAGATCAAAGGATCTTCTTGAGATCCTTTTTTTCTGCGCGTAATCTGCTGCTTGCAAACAAA
AAAACCACCGCTACCAGCGGTGGTTTGTTTGCCGGATCAAGAGCTACCAACTCTTTTTCCGAAGGTAACT
GGCTTCAGCAGAGCGCAGATACCAAATACTGTTCTTCTAGTGTAGCCGTAGTTAGGCCACCACTTCAAGA
ACTCTGTAGCACCGCCTACATACCTCGCTCTGCTAATCCTGTTACCAGTGGCTGCTGCCAGTGGCGATAA
GTCGTGTCTTACCGGGTTGGACTCAAGACGATAGTTACCGGATAAGGCGCAGCGGTCGGGCTGAACGGGG
GGTTCGTGCACACAGCCCAGCTTGGAGCGAACGACCTACACCGAACTGAGATACCTACAGCGTGAGCTAT
GAGAAAGCGCCACGCTTCCCGAAGGGAGAAAGGCGGACAGGTATCCGGTAAGCGGCAGGGTCGGAACAGG
AGAGCGCACGAGGGAGCTTCCAGGGGGAAACGCCTGGTATCTTTATAGTCCTGTCGGGTTTCGCCACCTC
TGACTTGAGCGTCGATTTTTGTGATGCTCGTCAGGGGGGCGGAGCCTATGGAAAAACGCCAGCAACGCGG
CCTTTTTACGGTTCCTGGCCTTTTGCTGGCCTTTTGCTCACATGTT
