>Addgene plasmid #161253 | pDONR221-SLC35B3_STOP | depositor partial sequence | sequence record 312441 | Codon-optimized ORF of SLC35B3
ATGGACCTGACCCAGCAGGCCAAGGATATCCAGAACATCACCGTGCAGGAGACAAATAAGAACAATAGCG
AGTCCATCGAGTGCTCCAAGATCACCATGGACCTGAAGTTCAACAATTCTCGCAAGTACATCAGCATCAC
AGTGCCCTCCAAGACCCAGACAATGTCTCCTCACATCAAGAGCGTGGACGATGTGGTGGTGCTGGGCATG
AACCTGAGCAAGTTTAATAAGCTGACCCAGTTCTTTATCTGCGTGGCCGGCGTGTTCGTGTTTTATCTGA
TCTACGGCTATCTGCAGGAGCTGATCTTCTCCGTGGAGGGCTTTAAGTCATGTGGATGGTACCTTACTCT
GGTGCAGTTCGCCTTTTATTCCATCTTCGGCCTGATCGAGCTGCAGCTGATCCAGGATAAGCGGAGAAGG
ATCCCAGGCAAGACATACATGATCATCGCCTTTCTGACCGTGGGCACAATGGGCCTGAGCAACACCTCCC
TGGGCTACCTGAATTATCCTACACAGGTCATCTTCAAGTGCTGTAAGCTGATCCCAGTGATGCTGGGCGG
CGTGTTTATCCAGGGCAAGCGGTATAACGTGGCCGACGTGAGCGCCGCCATCTGCATGTCCCTGGGCCTG
ATCTGGTTCACCCTGGCCGATTCTACCACAGCCCCCAACTTTAATCTGACAGGCGTGGTGCTGATCAGCC
TGGCCCTGTGCGCAGACGCCGTGATCGGCAATGTGCAGGAGAAGGCCATGAAGCTGCACAACGCCTCTAA
TAGCGAGATGGTGCTGTACTCCTATTCTATCGGCTTCGTGTACATCCTGCTGGGACTGACCTGCACAAGC
GGACTGGGACCAGCCGTGACCTTTTGTGCCAAGAACCCCGTGAGAACATACGGCTATGCCTTCCTGTTTT
CCCTGACCGGCTATTTCGGCATCTCTTTTGTGCTGGCCCTGATCAAGATCTTCGGCGCCCTGATCGCAGT
GACCGTGACCACAGGCAGGAAGGCCATGACAATCGTGCTGTCCTTTATCTTCTTTGCCAAGCCCTTCACA
TTTCAGTACGTGTGGTCTGGCCTGCTGGTGGTGCTGGGCATCTTCCTGAACGTGTACAGCAAGAATATGG
ACAAGATCCGGCTGCCTTCCCTGTATGATCTGATCAATAAGTCTGTGGAGGCAAGGAAGAGCCGGACCCT
GGCACAGACAGTGTAA
